>Addgene plasmid #204748 | pCPH2A.X_S139D-GS3 | addgene full sequence | sequence record 407312 | Addgene NGS Result
CTAGAGGTACCCGTTACATAACTTACGGTAAATGGCCCGCCTGGCTGACCGCCCAACGACCCCCGCCCAT
TGACGTCAATAGTAACGCCAATAGGGACTTTCCATTGACGTCAATGGGTGGAGTATTTACGGTAAACTGC
CCACTTGGCAGTACATCAAGTGTATCATATGCCAAGTACGCCCCCTATTGACGTCAATGACGGTAAATGG
CCCGCCTGGCATTGTGCCCAGTACATGACCTTATGGGACTTTCCTACTTGGCAGTACATCTACGTATTAG
TCATCGCTATTACCATGGTCGAGGTGAGCCCCACGTTCTGCTTCACTCTCCCCATCTCCCCCCCCTCCCC
ACCCCCAATTTTGTATTTATTTATTTTTTAATTATTTTGTGCAGCGATGGGGGCGGGGGGGGGGGGGGGG
CGCGCGCCRGGSGGGGSGGGGGGGGGSGRGGGGSGGGGSGGGGCGAGGCGGAGAGGTGCGGCGGCAGCCA
ATCAGAGCGGCGCGCTCCGAAAGTTTCCTTTTATGGCGAGGCGGCGGCGGCGGCGGCCCTATAAAAAGCG
AAGCGCGCGGCGGGCGGGAGTCGCTGCGCGCTGCCTTCGCCCCGTGCCCCGCTCCGCCGCCGCCTCGCGC
CGCCCGCCCCGGCTCTGACTGACCGCGTTACTCCCACAGGTGAGCGGGCGGGACGGCCCTTCTCCTCCGG
GCTGTAATTAGCTGAGCAAGAGGTAAGGGTTTAAGGGATGGTTGGTTGGTGGGGTATTAATGTTTAATTA
CCTGGAGCACCTGCCTGAAATCACTTTTTTTCAGGTTGGACCGGTGCCACCATGGACTATAAGGACCACG
ACGGAGACTACAAGGATCATGATATTGATTACAAAGACGATGACGATAAGATGGCCCCAAAGAAGAAGCG
GAAGGTCGGGATCCACGGAGTCCCTGCAGCCTCGGGCCGCGGCAAGACTGGCGGCAAGGCCCGCGCCAAG
GCCAAGTCGCGCTCGTCGCGCGCCGGCCTCCAGTTCCCAGTGGGCCGTGTACACCGGCTGCTGCGGAAGG
GCCACTACGCCGAGCGCGTTGGCGCCGGCGCGCCAGTGTACCTGGCGGCAGTGCTGGAGTACCTCACCGC
TGAGATCCTGGAGCTGGCGGGCAATGCGGCCCGCGACAACAAGAAGACGCGAATCATCCCCCGCCACCTG
CAGCTGGCCATCCGCAACGACGAGGAGCTCAACAAGCTGCTGGGCGGCGTGACGATCGCCCAGGGAGGCG
TCCTGCCCAACATCCAGGCCGTGCTGCTGCCCAAGAAGACCAGCGCCACCGTGGGGCCGAAGGCGCCCTC
GGGCGGCAAGAAGGCCACCCAGGCCGACCAGGAGTACGGTGGCGGTGGATCCGGTGGCGGTGGAAGTGGT
GGCGGTGGATCTGACAAGAAGTACAGCATCGGCCTGGACATCGGCACCAACTCTGTGGGCTGGGCCGTGA
TCACCGACGAGTACAAGGTGCCCAGCAAGAAATTCAAGGTGCTGGGCAACACCGACCGGCACAGCATCAA
GAAGAACCTGATCGGAGCCCTGCTGTTCGACAGCGGCGAAACAGCCGAGGCCACCCGGCTGAAGAGAACC
GCCAGAAGAAGATACACCAGACGGAAGAACCGGATCTGCTATCTGCAAGAGATCTTCAGCAACGAGATGG
CCAAGGTGGACGACAGCTTCTTCCACAGACTGGAAGAGTCCTTCCTGGTGGAAGAGGATAAGAAGCACGA
GCGGCACCCCATCTTCGGCAACATCGTGGACGAGGTGGCCTACCACGAGAAGTACCCCACCATCTACCAC
CTGAGAAAGAAACTGGTGGACAGCACCGACAAGGCCGACCTGCGGCTGATCTATCTGGCCCTGGCCCACA
TGATCAAGTTCCGGGGCCACTTCCTGATCGAGGGCGACCTGAACCCCGACAACAGCGACGTGGACAAGCT
GTTCATCCAGCTGGTGCAGACCTACAACCAGCTGTTCGAGGAAAACCCCATCAACGCCAGCGGCGTGGAC
GCCAAGGCCATCCTGTCTGCCAGACTGAGCAAGAGCAGACGGCTGGAAAATCTGATCGCCCAGCTGCCCG
GCGAGAAGAAGAATGGCCTGTTCGGAAACCTGATTGCCCTGAGCCTGGGCCTGACCCCCAACTTCAAGAG
CAACTTCGACCTGGCCGAGGATGCCAAACTGCAGCTGAGCAAGGACACCTACGACGACGACCTGGACAAC
CTGCTGGCCCAGATCGGCGACCAGTACGCCGACCTGTTTCTGGCCGCCAAGAACCTGTCCGACGCCATCC
TGCTGAGCGACATCCTGAGAGTGAACACCGAGATCACCAAGGCCCCCCTGAGCGCCTCTATGATCAAGAG
ATACGACGAGCACCACCAGGACCTGACCCTGCTGAAAGCTCTCGTGCGGCAGCAGCTGCCTGAGAAGTAC
AAAGAGATTTTCTTCGACCAGAGCAAGAACGGCTACGCCGGCTACATTGACGGCGGAGCCAGCCAGGAAG
AGTTCTACAAGTTCATCAAGCCCATCCTGGAAAAGATGGACGGCACCGAGGAACTGCTCGTGAAGCTGAA
CAGAGAGGACCTGCTGCGGAAGCAGCGGACCTTCGACAACGGCAGCATCCCCCACCAGATCCACCTGGGA
GAGCTGCACGCCATTCTGCGGCGGCAGGAAGATTTTTACCCATTCCTGAAGGACAACCGGGAAAAGATCG
AGAAGATCCTGACCTTCCGCATCCCCTACTACGTGGGCCCTCTGGCCAGGGGAAACAGCAGATTCGCCTG
GATGACCAGAAAGAGCGAGGAAACCATCACCCCCTGGAACTTCGAGGAAGTGGTGGACAAGGGCGCTTCC
GCCCAGAGCTTCATCGAGCGGATGACCAACTTCGATAAGAACCTGCCCAACGAGAAGGTGCTGCCCAAGC
ACAGCCTGCTGTACGAGTACTTCACCGTGTATAACGAGCTGACCAAAGTGAAATACGTGACCGAGGGAAT
GAGAAAGCCCGCCTTCCTGAGCGGCGAGCAGAAAAAGGCCATCGTGGACCTGCTGTTCAAGACCAACCGG
AAAGTGACCGTGAAGCAGCTGAAAGAGGACTACTTCAAGAAAATCGAGTGCTTCGACTCCGTGGAAATCT
CCGGCGTGGAAGATCGGTTCAACGCCTCCCTGGGCACATACCACGATCTGCTGAAAATTATCAAGGACAA
GGACTTCCTGGACAATGAGGAAAACGAGGACATTCTGGAAGATATCGTGCTGACCCTGACACTGTTTGAG
GACAGAGAGATGATCGAGGAACGGCTGAAAACCTATGCCCACCTGTTCGACGACAAAGTGATGAAGCAGC
TGAAGCGGCGGAGATACACCGGCTGGGGCAGGCTGAGCCGGAAGCTGATCAACGGCATCCGGGACAAGCA
GTCCGGCAAGACAATCCTGGATTTCCTGAAGTCCGACGGCTTCGCCAACAGAAACTTCATGCAGCTGATC
CACGACGACAGCCTGACCTTTAAAGAGGACATCCAGAAAGCCCAGGTGTCCGGCCAGGGCGATAGCCTGC
ACGAGCACATTGCCAATCTGGCCGGCAGCCCCGCCATTAAGAAGGGCATCCTGCAGACAGTGAAGGTGGT
GGACGAGCTCGTGAAAGTGATGGGCCGGCACAAGCCCGAGAACATCGTGATCGAAATGGCCAGAGAGAAC
CAGACCACCCAGAAGGGACAGAAGAACAGCCGCGAGAGAATGAAGCGGATCGAAGAGGGCATCAAAGAGC
TGGGCAGCCAGATCCTGAAAGAACACCCCGTGGAAAACACCCAGCTGCAGAACGAGAAGCTGTACCTGTA
CTACCTGCAGAATGGGCGGGATATGTACGTGGACCAGGAACTGGACATCAACCGGCTGTCCGACTACGAT
GTGGACCATATCGTGCCTCAGAGCTTTCTGAAGGACGACTCCATCGACAACAAGGTGCTGACCAGAAGCG
ACAAGAACCGGGGCAAGAGCGACAACGTGCCCTCCGAAGAGGTCGTGAAGAAGATGAAGAACTACTGGCG
GCAGCTGCTGAACGCCAAGCTGATTACCCAGAGAAAGTTCGACAATCTGACCAAGGCCGAGAGAGGCGGC
CTGAGCGAACTGGATAAGGCCGGCTTCATCAAGAGACAGCTGGTGGAAACCCGGCAGATCACAAAGCACG
TGGCACAGATCCTGGACTCCCGGATGAACACTAAGTACGACGAGAATGACAAGCTGATCCGGGAAGTGAA
AGTGATCACCCTGAAGTCCAAGCTGGTGTCCGATTTCCGGAAGGATTTCCAGTTTTACAAAGTGCGCGAG
ATCAACAACTACCACCACGCCCACGACGCCTACCTGAACGCCGTCGTGGGAACCGCCCTGATCAAAAAGT
ACCCTAAGCTGGAAAGCGAGTTCGTGTACGGCGACTACAAGGTGTACGACGTGCGGAAGATGATCGCCAA
GAGCGAGCAGGAAATCGGCAAGGCTACCGCCAAGTACTTCTTCTACAGCAACATCATGAACTTTTTCAAG
ACCGAGATTACCCTGGCCAACGGCGAGATCCGGAAGCGGCCTCTGATCGAGACAAACGGCGAAACCGGGG
AGATCGTGTGGGATAAGGGCCGGGATTTTGCCACCGTGCGGAAAGTGCTGAGCATGCCCCAAGTGAATAT
CGTGAAAAAGACCGAGGTGCAGACAGGCGGCTTCAGCAAAGAGTCTATCCTGCCCAAGAGGAACAGCGAT
AAGCTGATCGCCAGAAAGAAGGACTGGGACCCTAAGAAGTACGGCGGCTTCGACAGCCCCACCGTGGCCT
ATTCTGTGCTGGTGGTGGCCAAAGTGGAAAAGGGCAAGTCCAAGAAACTGAAGAGTGTGAAAGAGCTGCT
GGGGATCACCATCATGGAAAGAAGCAGCTTCGAGAAGAATCCCATCGACTTTCTGGAAGCCAAGGGCTAC
AAAGAAGTGAAAAAGGACCTGATCATCAAGCTGCCTAAGTACTCCCTGTTCGAGCTGGAAAACGGCCGGA
AGAGAATGCTGGCCTCTGCCGGCGAACTGCAGAAGGGAAACGAACTGGCCCTGCCCTCCAAATATGTGAA
CTTCCTGTACCTGGCCAGCCACTATGAGAAGCTGAAGGGCTCCCCCGAGGATAATGAGCAGAAACAGCTG
TTTGTGGAACAGCACAAGCACTACCTGGACGAGATCATCGAGCAGATCAGCGAGTTCTCCAAGAGAGTGA
TCCTGGCCGACGCTAATCTGGACAAAGTGCTGTCCGCCTACAACAAGCACCGGGATAAGCCCATCAGAGA
GCAGGCCGAGAATATCATCCACCTGTTTACCCTGACCAATCTGGGAGCCCCTGCCGCCTTCAAGTACTTT
GACACCACCATCGACCGGAAGAGGTACACCAGCACCAAAGAGGTGCTGGACGCCACCCTGATCCACCAGA
GCATCACCGGCCTGTACGAGACACGGATCGACCTGTCTCAGCTGGGAGGCGACAAAAGGCCGGCGGCCAC
GAAAAAGGCCGGCCAGGCAAAAAAGAAAAAGGAATTCGGCAGTGGAGAGGGCAGAGGAAGTCTGCTAACA
TGCGGTGACGTCGAGGAGAATCCTGGCCCAATGACCGAGTACAAGCCCACGGTGCGCCTCGCCACCCGCG
ACGACGTCCCCAGGGCCGTACGCACCCTCGCCGCCGCGTTCGCCGACTACCCCGCCACGCGCCACACCGT
CGATCCGGACCGCCACATCGAGCGGGTCACCGAGCTGCAAGAACTCTTCCTCACGCGCGTCGGGCTCGAC
ATCGGCAAGGTGTGGGTCGCGGACGACGGCGCCGCGGTGGCGGTCTGGACCACGCCGGAGAGCGTCGAAG
CGGGGGCGGTGTTCGCCGAGATCGGCCCGCGCATGGCCGAGTTGAGCGGTTCCCGGCTGGCCGCGCAGCA
ACAGATGGAAGGCCTCCTGGCGCCGCACCGGCCCAAGGAGCCCGCGTGGTTCCTGGCCACCGTCGGAGTC
TCGCCCGACCACCAGGGCAAGGGTCTGGGCAGCGCCGTCGTGCTCCCCGGAGTGGAGGCGGCCGAGCGCG
CCGGGGTGCCCGCCTTCCTGGAGACCTCCGCGCCCCGCAACCTCCCCTTCTACGAGCGGCTCGGCTTCAC
CGTCACCGCCGACGTCGAGGTGCCCGAAGGACCGCGCACCTGGTGCATGACCCGCAAGCCCGGTGCCTGA
GAATTCTAACTAGAGCTCGCTGATCAGCCTCGACTGTGCCTTCTAGTTGCCAGCCATCTGTTGTTTGCCC
CTCCCCCGTGCCTTCCTTGACCCTGGAAGGTGCCACTCCCACTGTCCTTTCCTAATAAAATGAGGAAATT
GCATCGCATTGTCTGAGTAGGTGTCATTCTATTCTGGGGGGTGGGGTGGGGCAGGACAGCAAGGGGGAGG
ATTGGGAAGAGAATAGCAGGCATGCTGGGGAGCGGCCGCAGGAACCCCTAGTGATGGAGTTGGCCACTCC
CTCTCTGCGCGCTCGCTCGCTCACTGAGGCCGGGCGACCAAAGGTCGCCCGACGCCCGGGCTTTGCCCGG
GCGGCCTCAGTGAGCGAGCGAGCGCGCAGCTGCCTGCAGGGGCGCCTGATGCGGTATTTTCTCCTTACGC
ATCTGTGCGGTATTTCACACCGCATA
[95 nt withheld, positions 6677-6771]
T
[46 nt withheld, positions 6773-6818]
C
[141 nt withheld, positions 6820-6960]
CCTTTGACGTTGGAGTCCACGTTCTTT
[37 nt withheld, positions 6988-7024]
ACTCTATCTCGGGCTATTCTTTTGATTTATAAGGGATTTTGCCGATTTCGGTCTATTGGTTAAAAAATGA
GCTGATTTAACAAAAATTTAACGCGAATTTTAACAAAATATTAACGTTTACAATTTTATGGTGCACTCTC
AGTACAATCTGCTCTGATGCCGCATAGTTAAGCCAGCCCCGACACCCGCCAACACCCGCTGACGCGCCCT
GACGGGCTTGTCTGCTCCCGGCATCCGCTTACAGACAAGCTGTGACCGTCTCCGGGAGCTGCATGTGTCA
GAGGTTTTCACCGTCATCACCGAAACGCGCGAGACGAAAGGGCCTCGTGATACGCCTATTTTTATAGGTT
AATGTCATGATAATAATGGTTTCTTAGACGTCAGGTGGCACTTTTCGGGGAAATGTGCGCGGAACCCCTA
TTTGTTTATTTTTCTAAATACATTCAAATATGTATCCGCTCATGAGACAATAACCCTGATAAATGCTTCA
ATAATATTGAAAAAGGAAGAGTATGAGTATTCAACATTTCCGTGTCGCCCTTATTCCCTTTTTTGCGGCA
TTTTGCCTTCCTGTTTTTGCTCACCCAGAAACGCTGGTGAAAGTAAAAGATGCTGAAGATCAGTTGGGTG
CACGAGTGGGTTACATCGAACTGGATCTCAACAGCGGTAAGATCCTTGAGAGTTTTCGCCCCGAAGAACG
TTTTCCAATGATGAGCACTTTTAAAGTTCTGCTATGTGGCGCGGTATTATCCCGTATTGACGCCGGGCAA
GAGCAACTCGGTCGCCGCATACACTATTCTCAGAATGACTTGGTTGAGTACTCACCAGTCACAGAAAAGC
ATCTTACGGATGGCATGACAGTAAGAGAATTATGCAGTGCTGCCATAACCATGAGTGATAACACTGCGGC
CAACTTACTTCTGACAACGATCGGAGGACCGAAGGAGCTAACCGCTTTTTTGCACAACATGGGGGATCAT
GTAACTCGCCTTGATCGTTGGGAACCGGAGCTGAATGAAGCCATACCAAACGACGAGCGTGACACCACGA
TGCCTGTAGCAATGGCAACAACGTTGCGCAAACTATTAACTGGCGAACTACTTACTCTAGCTTCCCGGCA
ACAATTAATAGACTGGATGGAGGCGGATAAAGTTGCAGGACCACTTCTGCGCTCGGCCCTTCCGGCTGGC
TGGTTTATTGCTGATAAATCTGGAGCCGGTGAGCGTGGAAGCCGCGGTATCATTGCAGCACTGGGGCCAG
ATGGTAAGCCCTCCCGTATCGTAGTTATCTACACGACGGGGAGTCAGGCAACTATGGATGAACGAAATAG
ACAGATCGCTGAGATAGGTGCCTCACTGATTAAGCATTGGTAACTGTCAGACCAAGTTTACTCATATATA
CTTTAGATTGATTTAAAACTTCATTTTTAATTTAAAAGGATCTAGGTGAAGATCCTTTTTGATAATCTCA
TGACCAAAATCCCTTAACGTGAGTTTTCGTTCCACTGAGCGTCAGACCCCGTAGAAAAGATCAAAGGATC
TTCTTGAGATCCTTTTTTTCTGCGCGTAATCTGCTGCTTGCAAACAAAAAAACCACCGCTACCAGCGGTG
GTTTGTTTGCCGGATCAAGAGCTACCAACTCTTTTTCCGAAGGTAACTGGCTTCAGCAGAGCGCAGATAC
CAAATACTGTTCTTCTAGTGTAGCCGTAGTTAGGCCACCACTTCAAGAACTCTGTAGCACCGCCTACATA
CCTCGCTCTGCTAATCCTGTTACCAGTGGCTGCTGCCAGTGGCGATAAGTCGTGTCTTACCGGGTTGGAC
TCAAGACGATAGTTACCGGATAAGGCGCAGCGGTCGGGCTGAACGGGGGGTTCGTGCACACAGCCCAGCT
TGGAGCGAACGACCTACACCGAACTGAGATACCTACAGCGTGAGCTATGAGAAAGCGCCACGCTTCCCGA
AGGGAGAAAGGCGGACAGGTATCCGGTAAGCGGCAGGGTCGGAACAGGAGAGCGCACGAGGGAGCTTCCA
GGGGGAAACGCCTGGTATCTTTATAGTCCTGTCGGGTTTCGCCACCTCTGACTTGAGCGTCGATTTTTGT
GATGCTCGTCAGGGGGGCGGAGCCTATGGAAAAACGCCAGCAACGCGGCCTTTTTACGGTTCCTGGCCTT
TTGCTGGCCTTTTGCTCACATG
Features (pLannotate 1.2.2; 17 found; start..end, strand, type, name):
     12..297     +  enhancer       CMV enhancer: human cytomegalovirus immediate early enhancer; contains an 18-bp deletion relative to the standard CMV enhancer
    299..576     +  promoter       chicken β-actin promoter: No description available
    577..804     +  intron         hybrid intron: hybrid between chicken β-actin (CBA) and minute virus of mice (MMV) introns (Gray et al., 2011)
    942..1367    +  CDS            H2AX: H2AX_HUMAN - Also known as H2AFX From Homo sapiens (Human).
   1413..3014    +  CDS            Cas9(N): N-terminal portion of Streptococcus pyogenes Cas9 (Zetsche et al., 2015)
   3015..5513    +  CDS            Cas9(C): C-terminal portion of Streptococcus pyogenes Cas9 (Zetsche et al., 2015)
   5514..5561    +  CDS            nucleoplasmin NLS: bipartite nuclear localization signal from nucleoplasmin
   5631..6230    +  CDS            PuroR (fragment): puromycin N-acetyltransferase; pac from Streptomyces; confers resistance to puromycin
   6264..6375    +  polyA_signal   bGH poly(A) signal: bovine growth hormone polyadenylation signal
   6480..6620    +  repeat_region  AAV2 ITR: inverted terminal repeat of adeno-associated virus serotype 2 inverted
   6625..6676    -  misc_feature   bom (fragment): basis of mobility region from pBR322
   6695..7150    +  rep_origin     f1 ori (sequence partly withheld): f1 bacteriophage origin of replication; arrow indicates direction of (+) strand synthesis
   7151..7200    -  misc_feature   bom (fragment): basis of mobility region from pBR322
   7302..7337    -  CDS            rop (fragment): Rop protein, which maintains plasmids at low copy number; rop
   7432..7536    +  promoter       AmpR promoter: bla
   7537..8397    +  CDS            AmpR: β-lactamase; bla; confers resistance to ampicillin, carbenicillin, and related antibiotics
   8568..9156    +  rep_origin     ori: high-copy-number ColE1/pMB1/pBR322/pUC origin of replication
