[The description below was written by a language model from this plasmid's Addgene catalogue record and pLannotate feature annotations shown in this document.]
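Description:
pCPH2A.X_S139D-GS3 is a mammalian expression plasmid derived from pSpCas9(BB)-2A-Puro (PX459) V2.0 that expresses Streptococcus pyogenes Cas9 together with human histone variant H2AX carrying the S139D substitution. It is propagated in E. coli as a high-copy plasmid through a ColE1/pUC-type origin and selected with ampicillin via the β-lactamase gene. An f1 phage origin and a single AAV2 ITR remnant are also annotated in the backbone, carried over from the parental vector.

The expression unit is driven by a CBh-type hybrid promoter, made up of the CMV enhancer, the chicken β-actin promoter and a hybrid CBA/MVM intron. Downstream, the H2AX coding sequence lies directly upstream of the full Cas9 coding sequence, which the annotation software splits into N- and C-terminal portions. The short gap between the two, together with the "GS3" in the name and the associated publication on histone-variant fusions to Cas9, suggests an N-terminal H2AX–Cas9 fusion joined by a glycine-serine linker, although the record does not describe the linker explicitly. Cas9 is followed by a nucleoplasmin bipartite nuclear localization signal and then a puromycin N-acetyltransferase gene. In the parental design this gene is linked through a 2A peptide, allowing puromycin selection of transfected cells, and the unit ends in a bGH polyadenylation signal. The feature table lists no U6 promoter or guide RNA scaffold, so whether the parental sgRNA cassette is retained cannot be determined from the record.

Serine 139 is the residue phosphorylated to form γH2AX during the DNA damage response, and aspartate at this position is commonly used as a phosphomimetic. The construct is associated with work testing whether fusing histone variants to Cas9 suppresses non-homologous end joining during genome editing.
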