Addgene plasmid #204748: pCPH2A.X_S139D-GS3
Purpose: Expression of Cas9 and human H2AX with the S139D mutation
Depositing lab: Yuichiro Miyaoka. Depositing organization: Tokyo Metropolitan Institute of Medical Science. Publication: Fusion of histone variants to Cas9 suppresses non-homologous end joining. Kato-Inui T, Takahashi G, Ono T, Miyaoka Y. PLoS One. 2024 May 13;19(5):e0288578. doi: 10.1371/journal.pone.0288578. eCollection 2024. PubMed 38739603.
Backbone
  Vector backbone: pSpCas9(BB)-2A-Puro(PX459)V2.0(#62988)
  Vector type: Mammalian Expression
Growth in bacteria
  Bacterial resistance: Ampicillin, 100 μg/mL
  Growth temperature: 37°C
  Growth strain: DH5alpha
  Copy number: High Copy
Gene/Insert
  Gene/Insert name: H2AX S139D (alt name: H2AFX)
  Species: H. sapiens (human)
  Mutation: H2AX with the S139D mutation
  Entrez Gene: H2AX (a.k.a. H2A.X, H2A/X, H2AFX)
  Cloning method: Restriction Enzyme; 5′ cloning site Unknown (unknown if destroyed)
Terms and licenses: Academic/Nonprofit Terms; Industry Terms: Not Available to Industry
How to cite: pCPH2A.X_S139D-GS3 was a gift from Yuichiro Miyaoka (Addgene plasmid # 204748 ; http://n2t.net/addgene:204748 ; RRID:Addgene_204748)
